>Addgene plasmid #54870 | mApple-Calnexin-N-14 | depositor partial sequence | sequence record 85261 | insert sequence
ATCTCGAGACCGCCATGGAAGGGAAGTGGTTGCTGTGTATGTTACTGGTGCTTGGAACTGCTATTGTTGA
GGCTCATGATGGACATGATGATGATGTGATTGATATTGAGGATGACCTTGACGATGTCATTGAAGAGGTA
GAAGACTCAAAACCAGATACCACTGCTCCTCCTTCATCTCCCAAGGTTACTTACAAAGCTCCAGTTCCAA
CAGGGGAAGTATATTTTGCTGATTCTTTTGACAGAGGAACTCTGTCAGGGTGGATTTTATCCAAAGCCAA
GAAAGACGATACCGATGATGAAATTGCCAAATATGATGGAAAGTGGGAGGTAGAGGAAATGAAGGAGTCA
AAGCTTCCAGGTGATAAAGGACTTGTGTTGATGTCTCGGGCCAAGCATCATGCCATCTCTGCTAAACTGA
ACAAGCCCTTCCTGTTTGACACCAAGCCTCTCATTGTTCAGTATGAGGTTAATTTCCAAAATGGAATAGA
ATGTGGTGGTGCCTATGTGAAACTGCTTTCTAAAACACCAGAACTCAACCTGGATCAGTTCCATGACAAG
ACCCCTTATACGATTATGTTTGGTCCAGATAAATGTGGAGAGGACTATAAACTGCACTTCATCTTCCGAC
ACAAAAACCCCAAAACGGGTATCTATGAAGAAAAACATGCTAAGAGGCCAGATGCAGATCTGAAGACCTA
TTTTACTGATAAGAAAACACATCTTTACACACTAATCTTGAATCCAGATAATAGTTTTGAAATACTGGTT
GACCAATCTGTGGTGAATAGTGGAAATCTGCTCAATGACATGACTCCTCCTGTAAATCCTTCACGTGAAA
TTGAGGACCCAGAAGACCGGAAGCCCGAGGATTGGGATGAAAGACCAAAAATCCCAGATCCAGAAGCTGT
CAAGCCAGATGACTGGGATGAAGATGCCCCTGCTAAGATTCCAGATGAAGAGGCCACAAAACCCGAAGGC
TGGTTAGATGATGAGCCTGAGTACGTACCTGATCCAGACGCAGAGAAACCTGAGGATTGGGATGAAGACA
TGGATGGAGAATGGGAGGCTCCTCAGATTGCCAACCCTAGATGTGAGTCAGCTCCTGGATGTGGTGTCTG
GCAGCGACCTGTGATTGACAACCCCAATTATAAAGGCAAATGGAAGCCTCCTATGATTGACAATCCCAGT
TACCAGGGAATCTGGAAACCCAGGAAAATACCAAATCCAGATTTCTTTGAAGATCTGGAACCTTTCAGAA
TGACTCCTTTTAGTGCTATTGGTTTGGAGCTGTGGTCCATGACCTCTGACATTTTTTTTGACAACTTTAT
CATTTGTGCTGATCGAAGAATAGTTGATGATTGGGCCAATGATGGATGGGGCCTGAAGAAAGCTGCTGAT
GGGGCTGCTGAGCCAGGCGTTGTGGGGCAGATGAACGAGGCAGCTGAAGAGCGCCCGTGGCTGTGGGTAG
TCTATATTCTAACTGTAGCCCTTCCTGTGTTCCTGGTTATCCTCTTCTGCTGTTCTGGAAAGAAACAGAC
CAGTGGTATGGAGTATAAGAAAACTGATGCACCTCAACCGGATGTGAAGGAAGAGGAAGAAGAGAAGGAA
GAGGAAAAGGACAAGGGAGATGAGGAGGAGGAAGGAGAAGAGAAACTTGAAGAGAAACAGAAAAGTGATG
CTGAAGAAGATGGTGGCACTGTCAGTCAAGAGGAGGAAGACAGAAAACCTAAAGCAGAGGAGGATGAAAT
TTTGAACAGATCACCAAGAAACAGAAAGCCACGAAGAGAGGGGGGTGCGTCAGGCGGCAGCGGATCTGGA
CCGGTCGCCACCATGGTGAGCAAGGGCGAGGAGAATAACATGGCCATCATCAAGGAGTTCATGCGCTTCA
AGGTGCACATGGAGGGCTCCGTGAACGGCCACGAGTTCGAGATCGAGGGCGAGGGCGAGGGCCGCCCCTA
CGAGGCCTTTCAGACCGCTAAGCTGAAGGTGACCAAGGGTGGCCCCCTGCCCTTCGCCTGGGACATCCTG
TCCCCTCAGTTCATGTACGGCTCCAAGGTCTACATTAAGCACCCAGCCGACATCCCCGACTACTTCAAGC
TGTCCTTCCCCGAGGGCTTCAGGTGGGAGCGCGTGATGAACTTCGAGGACGGCGGCATTATTCACGTTAA
CCAGGACTCCTCCCTGCAGGACGGCGTGTTCATCTACAAGGTGAAGCTGCGCGGCACCAACTTCCCCTCC
GACGGCCCCGTAATGCAGAAGAAGACCATGGGCTGGGAGGCCTCCGAGGAGCGGATGTACCCCGAGGACG
GCGCCCTGAAGAGCGAGATCAAGAAGAGGCTGAAGCTGAAGGACGGCGGCCACTACGCCGCCGAGGTCAA
GACCACCTACAAGGCCAAGAAGCCCGTGCAGCTGCCCGGCGCCTACATCGTCGACATCAAGTTGGACATC
GTGTCCCACAACGAGGACTACACCATCGTGGAACAGTACGAACGCGCCGAGGGCCGCCACTCCACCGGCG
GCATGGACGAGCTGTACAAGTAAGCGGCCGC
