>Addgene plasmid #54870 | mApple-Calnexin-N-14 | addgene partial sequence | sequence record 96048 | Mombaerts mRFPup 5'-GTGGCCGTTCACGGAGCCCTCCATG-3'
ATTCTCCTCGCCCTTGCTCACCATGGTGGCGACCGGTCCAGATCCGCTGCCGCCTGACGCACCCCCCTCT
CTTCGTGGCTTTCTGTTTCTTGGTGATCTGTTCAAAATTTCATCCTCCTCTGCTTTAGGTTTTCTGTCTT
CCTCCTCTTGACTGACAGTGCCACCATCTTCTTCAGCATCACTTTTCTGTTTCTCTTCAAGTTTCTCTTC
TCCTTCCTCCTCCTCATCTCCCTTGTCCTTTTCCTCTTCCTTCTCTTCTTCCTCTTCCTTCACATCCGGT
TGAGGTGCATCAGTTTTCTTATACTCCATACCACTGGTCTGTTTCTTTCCAGAACAGCAGAAGAGGATAA
CCAGGAACACAGGAAGGGCTACAGTTAGAATATAGACTACCCACAGCCACGGGCGCTCTTCAGCTGCCTC
GTTCATCTGCCCCACAACGCCTGGCTCAGCAGCCCCATCAGCAGCTTTCTTCAGGCCCCATCCATCATTG
GCCCAATCATCAACTATTCTTCGATCAGCACAAATGATAAAGTTGTCAAAAAAAATGTCAGAGGTCATGG
ACCACAGCTCCAAACCAATAGCACTAAAAGGAGTCATTCTGAAAGGTTCCAGATCTTCAAAGAAATCTGG
ATTTGGTATTTTCCTGGGTTTCCAGATTCCCTGGTAACTGGGATTGTCAATCATAGGAGGCTTCCATTTG
CCTTTATAATTGGGGTTGTCAATCACAGGTCGCTGCCAGACACCACATCCAGGAGCTGACTCACATCTAG
GGTTGGCAATCTGAGGAGCCTCCCATTCTCCATCCATGTCTTCATCCCAATC
