[The description below was written by a language model from this plasmid's Addgene catalogue record.]
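Description:
mApple-Calnexin-N-14 is a mammalian expression plasmid built on the mApple-N1 backbone (about 4.75 kb without the insert), designed to label the endoplasmic reticulum with a red fluorescent fusion protein. It is maintained in E. coli as a high-copy plasmid under kanamycin selection, and it carries a neomycin resistance marker that allows G418 selection of transfected mammalian cells. No feature table accompanies the record, so the specific origins of replication and the promoters driving the resistance marker are not stated. The use of an SV40 polyadenylation-region sequencing primer suggests an SV40 polyA signal lies downstream of the expression cassette.

The payload is the human calnexin coding sequence (CANX, also known as CNX, IP90 or P90), expressed from the CMV promoter, a strong constitutive promoter in most mammalian cell lines. In this N1-style arrangement the insert sits upstream of the fluorescent protein, so mApple is fused to the C-terminus of calnexin. The "14" in the name may denote a linker length between the two parts, but the record does not explain it. The calnexin sequence carries an I474N substitution relative to the reference transcript, and the record does not comment on any functional consequence. Calnexin is an ER-resident membrane chaperone, so the fusion serves as an ER localization marker. mApple is recorded with excitation at 568 nm and emission at 592 nm. The construct is typically used for transient or stable transfection to visualise ER morphology and dynamics by fluorescence microscopy, including in combination with spectrally distinct markers. The cloning method is not recorded.
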