Addgene plasmid #54870: mApple-Calnexin-N-14
Purpose: Localization: Endoplasmic Reticulum, Excitation: 568, Emission: 592
Depositing lab: Michael Davidson. Depositing organization: Florida State University, Tallahassee.
Backbone
  Vector backbone: mApple-N1
  Backbone size w/o insert (bp): 4750
  Vector type: Mammalian Expression
  Selectable markers: Neomycin (select with G418)
Growth in bacteria
  Bacterial resistance: Kanamycin, 50 μg/mL
  Growth temperature: 37°C
  Growth strain: DH5alpha
  Copy number: High Copy
Gene/Insert
  Gene/Insert name: Calnexin (alt name: NM_001746.3)
  Species: H. sapiens (human)
  Mutation: I474N in Calnexin
  Entrez Gene: CANX (a.k.a. CNX, IP90, P90)
  Promoter: CMV
  Tag / fusion protein: mApple (C terminal on backbone)
  Cloning method: Unknown
  Sequencing primers: 5′ CMV-F; 3′ SV40pA-R
Terms and licenses: Academic/Nonprofit Terms; Industry Terms: Not Available to Industry
Depositor comments: . Excitation = 568; Emission = 592
How to cite: mApple-Calnexin-N-14 was a gift from Michael Davidson (Addgene plasmid # 54870 ; http://n2t.net/addgene:54870 ; RRID:Addgene_54870)
